Addgene plasmid #136041: PLKO.1-UPF2-3'UTR
Purpose: UPF2 shRNA (Targeting 3'UTR) inserted into the PLKO.1 plasmid (CGCGAGGGTTAATCTTCTCTT)
Depositing lab: Anthony Leung. Depositing organization: Johns Hopkins School of Public Health. Publication: Structure-Mediated RNA Decay by UPF1 and G3BP1. Fischer JW, Busa VF, Shao Y, Leung AKL. Mol Cell. 2020 Apr 2;78(1):70-84.e6. doi: 10.1016/j.molcel.2020.01.021. Epub 2020 Feb 3. PubMed 32017897.
Backbone
  Vector backbone: PLKO.1
  Vector type: Mammalian Expression, Lentiviral
  Selectable markers: Puromycin
Growth in bacteria
  Bacterial resistance: Ampicillin, 100 μg/mL
  Growth temperature: 30°C
  Growth strain: NEB Stable
  Copy number: Unknown
Gene/Insert
  Gene/Insert name: UPF2
  gRNA/shRNA sequence: CGCGAGGGTTAATCTTCTCTT
  Species: H. sapiens (human)
  Entrez Gene: UPF2 (a.k.a. HUPF2, RENT2, smg-3)
Terms and licenses: Academic/Nonprofit Terms; Industry Terms: Not Available to Industry
How to cite: PLKO.1-UPF2-3'UTR was a gift from Anthony Leung (Addgene plasmid # 136041 ; http://n2t.net/addgene:136041 ; RRID:Addgene_136041)
