[The description below was written by a language model from this plasmid's Addgene catalogue record and pLannotate feature annotations shown in this document.]
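Description:
PLKO.1-UPF2-3'UTR is a lentiviral shRNA vector built on the PLKO.1 backbone for knockdown of human UPF2 (also known as RENT2 or smg-3), a factor in the nonsense-mediated mRNA decay pathway. The hairpin targets the 3' untranslated region of the UPF2 transcript. The feature table does not annotate the hairpin itself, but a human U6 RNA polymerase III promoter is present, and the unannotated gap between it and the cPPT/CTS element is where an shRNA cassette would be expected to lie. Because the target site is in the 3'UTR, the endogenous message should be silenced while a UPF2 cDNA lacking that UTR would escape. This makes such a design convenient for rescue experiments, although the record does not state this use explicitly.

The viral portion follows a third-generation, self-inactivating layout. An RSV promoter fused to a truncated HIV-1 5' LTR drives genomic RNA production in packaging cells, followed by the Ψ packaging signal with a partial gag sequence. The Rev response element then provides Rev-dependent nuclear export, and the transfer unit ends in a ΔU3 3' LTR that disables LTR promoter activity after integration. Downstream of the U6 cassette, a human PGK promoter expresses puromycin N-acetyltransferase, allowing selection of transduced mammalian cells with puromycin. In bacteria the 7,083 nt plasmid is maintained through a high-copy ColE1/pUC-type origin and ampicillin resistance (β-lactamase). The backbone also carries an f1 origin, an SV40 origin and poly(A) signal, and residual lac and T7/T3 promoter elements. The recorded propagation host is a recombination-deficient strain, consistent with the repeated LTR sequences.
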