Features (pLannotate 1.2.2; 25 found; start..end, strand, type, name):
    169..252     +  CDS            nef (fragment): NEF_HV1Z2 - Experimental evidence at protein level: Swiss-Prot protein existence level 1. Extracellular Nef protein targets CD4(+) T-lymphocytes for apoptosis by interacting with CXCR4 surface receptors. From Human immunodeficiency virus type 1 group M subtype D (isolate Z2/CDC-Z34) (HIV-1).
    254..487     +  LTR            3' LTR (ΔU3): self-inactivating 3' long terminal repeat (LTR) from HIV-1
    559..680     +  polyA_signal   SV40 poly(A) signal: SV40 polyadenylation signal
    720..855     +  rep_origin     SV40 ori: SV40 origin of replication
    876..894     -  promoter       T7 promoter: promoter for bacteriophage T7 RNA polymerase
    902..1057    +  CDS            lacZα (fragment): LacZα fragment of β-galactosidase; lacZ fragment
   1062..1490    +  rep_origin     f1 ori (sequence partly withheld): f1 bacteriophage origin of replication; arrow indicates direction of (+) strand synthesis
   1543..1647    +  promoter       AmpR promoter: bla
   1648..2508    +  CDS            AmpR: β-lactamase; bla; confers resistance to ampicillin, carbenicillin, and related antibiotics
   2679..3267    +  rep_origin     ori: high-copy-number ColE1/pMB1/pBR322/pUC origin of replication
   3450..3542    +  CDS            lacI (fragment): lac repressor; lacI; The lac repressor binds to the lac operator to inhibit transcription in E. coli. This inhibition can be relieved by adding lactose or isopropyl-β-D-thiogalactopyranoside (IPTG).
   3555..3576    +  protein_bind   CAP binding site: CAP binding activates transcription in the presence of cAMP. E. coli catabolite activator protein
   3591..3621    +  promoter       lac promoter: promoter for the E. coli lac operon
   3629..3645    +  protein_bind   lac operator: The lac repressor binds to the lac operator to inhibit transcription in E. coli. This inhibition can be relieved by adding lactose or isopropyl-β-D-thiogalactopyranoside (IPTG). lac repressor encoded by lacI
   3690..3708    +  promoter       T3 promoter: promoter for bacteriophage T3 RNA polymerase
   3736..3962    +  promoter       RSV promoter: Rous sarcoma virus enhancer/promoter
   3963..4143    +  LTR            5' LTR (truncated): truncated 5' long terminal repeat (LTR) from HIV-1
   4190..4315    +  misc_feature   HIV-1 Ψ: packaging signal of human immunodeficiency virus type 1
   4299..4662    +  CDS            HIV-1 gag (fragment): gag protein from human immunodeficiency virus 1; gag
   4808..5041    +  misc_feature   RRE: The Rev response element (RRE) of HIV-1 allows for Rev-dependent mRNA export from the nucleus to the cytoplasm.
   5418..5518    +  CDS            Rev (fragment): human immunodeficiency virus 1 (HIV-1) Rev protein; rev; enhances nuclear export of unspliced and incompletely spliced viral mRNAs
   5568..5808    +  promoter       U6 promoter: RNA polymerase III promoter for human U6 snRNA
   5912..6029    +  misc_feature   cPPT/CTS: central polypurine tract and central termination sequence of HIV-1
   6078..6588    +  promoter       hPGK promoter: human phosphoglycerate kinase 1 promoter
   6610..126     +  CDS            PuroR (across the origin): puromycin N-acetyltransferase; pac from Streptomyces alboniger; confers resistance to puromycin
>Addgene plasmid #136041 | PLKO.1-UPF2-3'UTR | addgene full sequence | sequence record 269241 | Addgene NGS Result
TTCCTGGAGACCTCCGCGCCCCGCAACCTCCCCTTCTACGAGCGGCTCGGCTTCACCGTCACCGCCGACG
TCGAGGTGCCCGAAGGACCGCGCACCTGGTGCATGACCCGCAAGCCCGGTGCCTGACGCCCGCCCCACGA
CCCGCAGCGCCCGACCGAAAGGAGCGCACGACCCCATGCATCGGTACCTTTAAGACCAATGACTTACAAG
GCAGCTGTAGATCTTAGCCACTTTTTAAAAGAAAAGGGGGGACTGGAAGGGCTAATTCACTCCCAACGAA
GACAAGATCTGCTTTTTGCTTGTACTGGGTCTCTCTGGTTAGACCAGATCTGAGCCTGGGAGCTCTCTGG
CTAACTAGGGAACCCACTGCTTAAGCCTCAATAAAGCTTGCCTTGAGTGCTTCAAGTAGTGTGTGCCCGT
CTGTTGTGTGACTCTGGTAACTAGAGATCCCTCAGACCCTTTTAGTCAGTGTGGAAAATCTCTAGCAGTA
GTAGTTCATGTCATCTTATTATTCAGTATTTATAACTTGCAAAGAAATGAATATCAGAGAGTGAGAGGAA
CTTGTTTATTGCAGCTTATAATGGTTACAAATAAAGCAATAGCATCACAAATTTCACAAATAAAGCATTT
TTTTCACTGCATTCTAGTTGTGGTTTGTCCAAACTCATCAATGTATCTTATCATGTCTGGCTCTAGCTAT
CCCGCCCCTAACTCCGCCCATCCCGCCCCTAACTCCGCCCAGTTCCGCCCATTCTCCGCCCCATGGCTGA
CTAATTTTTTTTATTTATGCAGAGGCCGAGGCCGCCTCGGCCTCTGAGCTATTCCAGAAGTAGTGAGGAG
GCTTTTTTGGAGGCCTAGGGACGTACCCAATTCGCCCTATAGTGAGTCGTATTACGCGCGCTCACTGGCC
GTCGTTTTACAACGTCGTGACTGGGAAAACCCTGGCGTTACCCAACTTAATCGCCTTGCAGCACATCCCC
CTTTCGCCAGCTGGCGTAATAGCGAAGAGGCCCGCACCGATCGCCCTTCCCAACAGTTGCGCAGCCTGAA
TGGCGAATGGG
[124 nt withheld, positions 1062-1185]
C
[91 nt withheld, positions 1187-1277]
A
[49 nt withheld, positions 1279-1327]
CCTTTGACGTTGGAGTCCACGTTCTTT
[37 nt withheld, positions 1355-1391]
ACCCTATCTCGGTCTATTCTTTTGATTTATAAGGGATTTTGCCGATTTCGGCCTATTGGTTAAAAAATGA
GCTGATTTAACAAAAATTTAACGCGAATTTTAACAAAATATTAACGCTTACAATTTAGGTGGCACTTTTC
GGGGAAATGTGCGCGGAACCCCTATTTGTTTATTTTTCTAAATACATTCAAATATGTATCCGCTCATGAG
ACAATAACCCTGATAAATGCTTCAATAATATTGAAAAAGGAAGAGTATGAGTATTCAACATTTCCGTGTC
GCCCTTATTCCCTTTTTTGCGGCATTTTGCCTTCCTGTTTTTGCTCACCCAGAAACGCTGGTGAAAGTAA
AAGATGCTGAAGATCAGTTGGGTGCACGAGTGGGTTACATCGAACTGGATCTCAACAGCGGTAAGATCCT
TGAGAGTTTTCGCCCCGAAGAACGTTTTCCAATGATGAGCACTTTTAAAGTTCTGCTATGTGGCGCGGTA
TTATCCCGTATTGACGCCGGGCAAGAGCAACTCGGTCGCCGCATACACTATTCTCAGAATGACTTGGTTG
AGTACTCACCAGTCACAGAAAAGCATCTTACGGATGGCATGACAGTAAGAGAATTATGCAGTGCTGCCAT
AACCATGAGTGATAACACTGCGGCCAACTTACTTCTGACAACGATCGGAGGACCGAAGGAGCTAACCGCT
TTTTTGCACAACATGGGGGATCATGTAACTCGCCTTGATCGTTGGGAACCGGAGCTGAATGAAGCCATAC
CAAACGACGAGCGTGACACCACGATGCCTGTAGCAATGGCAACAACGTTGCGCAAACTATTAACTGGCGA
ACTACTTACTCTAGCTTCCCGGCAACAATTAATAGACTGGATGGAGGCGGATAAAGTTGCAGGACCACTT
CTGCGCTCGGCCCTTCCGGCTGGCTGGTTTATTGCTGATAAATCTGGAGCCGGTGAGCGTGGGTCTCGCG
GTATCATTGCAGCACTGGGGCCAGATGGTAAGCCCTCCCGTATCGTAGTTATCTACACGACGGGGAGTCA
GGCAACTATGGATGAACGAAATAGACAGATCGCTGAGATAGGTGCCTCACTGATTAAGCATTGGTAACTG
TCAGACCAAGTTTACTCATATATACTTTAGATTGATTTAAAACTTCATTTTTAATTTAAAAGGATCTAGG
TGAAGATCCTTTTTGATAATCTCATGACCAAAATCCCTTAACGTGAGTTTTCGTTCCACTGAGCGTCAGA
CCCCGTAGAAAAGATCAAAGGATCTTCTTGAGATCCTTTTTTTCTGCGCGTAATCTGCTGCTTGCAAACA
AAAAAACCACCGCTACCAGCGGTGGTTTGTTTGCCGGATCAAGAGCTACCAACTCTTTTTCCGAAGGTAA
CTGGCTTCAGCAGAGCGCAGATACCAAATACTGTTCTTCTAGTGTAGCCGTAGTTAGGCCACCACTTCAA
GAACTCTGTAGCACCGCCTACATACCTCGCTCTGCTAATCCTGTTACCAGTGGCTGCTGCCAGTGGCGAT
AAGTCGTGTCTTACCGGGTTGGACTCAAGACGATAGTTACCGGATAAGGCGCAGCGGTCGGGCTGAACGG
GGGGTTCGTGCACACAGCCCAGCTTGGAGCGAACGACCTACACCGAACTGAGATACCTACAGCGTGAGCT
ATGAGAAAGCGCCACGCTTCCCGAAGGGAGAAAGGCGGACAGGTATCCGGTAAGCGGCAGGGTCGGAACA
GGAGAGCGCACGAGGGAGCTTCCAGGGGGAAACGCCTGGTATCTTTATAGTCCTGTCGGGTTTCGCCACC
TCTGACTTGAGCGTCGATTTTTGTGATGCTCGTCAGGGGGGCGGAGCCTATGGAAAAACGCCAGCAACGC
GGCCTTTTTACGGTTCCTGGCCTTTTGCTGGCCTTTTGCTCACATGTTCTTTCCTGCGTTATCCCCTGAT
TCTGTGGATAACCGTATTACCGCCTTTGAGTGAGCTGATACCGCTCGCCGCAGCCGAACGACCGAGCGCA
GCGAGTCAGTGAGCGAGGAAGCGGAAGAGCGCCCAATACGCAAACCGCCTCTCCCCGCGCGTTGGCCGAT
TCATTAATGCAGCTGGCACGACAGGTTTCCCGACTGGAAAGCGGGCAGTGAGCGCAACGCAATTAATGTG
AGTTAGCTCACTCATTAGGCACCCCAGGCTTTACACTTTATGCTTCCGGCTCGTATGTTGTGTGGAATTG
TGAGCGGATAACAATTTCACACAGGAAACAGCTATGACCATGATTACGCCAAGCGCGCAATTAACCCTCA
CTAAAGGGAACAAAAGCTGGAGCTGCAAGCTTAATGTAGTCTTATGCAATACTCTTGTAGTCTTGCAACA
TGGTAACGATGAGTTAGCAACATGCCTTACAAGGAGAGAAAAAGCACCGTGCATGCCGATTGGTGGAAGT
AAGGTGGTACGATCGTGCCTTATTAGGAAGGCAACAGACGGGTCTGACATGGATTGGACGAACCACTGAA
TTGCCGCATTGCAGAGATATTGTATTTAAGTGCCTAGCTCGATACATAAACGGGTCTCTCTGGTTAGACC
AGATCTGAGCCTGGGAGCTCTCTGGCTAACTAGGGAACCCACTGCTTAAGCCTCAATAAAGCTTGCCTTG
AGTGCTTCAAGTAGTGTGTGCCCGTCTGTTGTGTGACTCTGGTAACTAGAGATCCCTCAGACCCTTTTAG
TCAGTGTGGAAAATCTCTAGCAGTGGCGCCCGAACAGGGACTTGAAAGCGAAAGGGAAACCAGAGGAGCT
CTCTCGACGCAGGACTCGGCTTGCTGAAGCGCGCACGGCAAGAGGCGAGGGGCGGCGACTGGTGAGTACG
CCAAAAATTTTGACTAGCGGAGGCTAGAAGGAGAGAGATGGGTGCGAGAGCGTCAGTATTAAGCGGGGGA
GAATTAGATCGCGATGGGAAAAAATTCGGTTAAGGCCAGGGGGAAAGAAAAAATATAAATTAAAACATAT
AGTATGGGCAAGCAGGGAGCTAGAACGATTCGCAGTTAATCCTGGCCTGTTAGAAACATCAGAAGGCTGT
AGACAAATACTGGGACAGCTACAACCATCCCTTCAGACAGGATCAGAAGAACTTAGATCATTATATAATA
CAGTAGCAACCCTCTATTGTGTGCATCAAAGGATAGAGATAAAAGACACCAAGGAAGCTTTAGACAAGAT
AGAGGAAGAGCAAAACAAAAGTAAGACCACCGCACAGCAAGCGGCCGCTGATCTTCAGACCTGGAGGAGG
AGATATGAGGGACAATTGGAGAAGTGAATTATATAAATATAAAGTAGTAAAAATTGAACCATTAGGAGTA
GCACCCACCAAGGCAAAGAGAAGAGTGGTGCAGAGAGAAAAAAGAGCAGTGGGAATAGGAGCTTTGTTCC
TTGGGTTCTTGGGAGCAGCAGGAAGCACTATGGGCGCAGCGTCAATGACGCTGACGGTACAGGCCAGACA
ATTATTGTCTGGTATAGTGCAGCAGCAGAACAATTTGCTGAGGGCTATTGAGGCGCAACAGCATCTGTTG
CAACTCACAGTCTGGGGCATCAAGCAGCTCCAGGCAAGAATCCTGGCTGTGGAAAGATACCTAAAGGATC
AACAGCTCCTGGGGATTTGGGGTTGCTCTGGAAAACTCATTTGCACCACTGCTGTGCCTTGGAATGCTAG
TTGGAGTAATAAATCTCTGGAACAGATTTGGAATCACACGACCTGGATGGAGTGGGACAGAGAAATTAAC
AATTACACAAGCTTAATACACTCCTTAATTGAAGAATCGCAAAACCAGCAAGAAAAGAATGAACAAGAAT
TATTGGAATTAGATAAATGGGCAAGTTTGTGGAATTGGTTTAACATAACAAATTGGCTGTGGTATATAAA
ATTATTCATAATGATAGTAGGAGGCTTGGTAGGTTTAAGAATAGTTTTTGCTGTACTTTCTATAGTGAAT
AGAGTTAGGCAGGGATATTCACCATTATCGTTTCAGACCCACCTCCCAACCCCGAGGGGACCCGACAGGC
CCGAAGGAATAGAAGAAGAAGGTGGAGAGAGAGACAGAGACAGATCCATTCGATTAGTGAACGGATCTCG
ACGGTATCGATCACGAGACTAGCCTCGAGCGGCCGCCCCCTTCACCGAGGGCCTATTTCCCATGATTCCT
TCATATTTGCATATACGATACAAGGCTGTTAGAGAGATAATTGGAATTAATTTGACTGTAAACACAAAGA
TATTAGTACAAAATACGTGACGTAGAAAGTAATAATTTCTTGGGTAGTTTGCAGTTTTAAAATTATGTTT
TAAAATGGACTATCATATGCTTACCGTAACTTGAAAGTATTTCGATTTCTTGGCTTTATATATCTTGTGG
AAAGGACGAAACACCGGCGCGAGGGTAATCTTCTCTTCTCGAGAAGAGAAGATTAACCCTCGCGTTTTTG
AATTCTCGACCTCGAGACAAATGGCAGTATTCATCCACAATTTTAAAAGAAAAGGGGGGATTGGGGGGTA
CAGTGCAGGGGAAAGAATAGTAGACATAATAGCAACAGACATACAAACTAAAGAATTACAAAAACAAATT
ACAAAAATTCAAAATTTTCGGGTTTATTACAGGGACAGCAGAGATCCACTTTGGCCGCGGCTCGAGGGGG
TTGGGGTTGCGCCTTTTCCAAGGCAGCCCTGGGTTTGCGCAGGGACGCGGCTGCTCTGGGCGTGGTTCCG
GGAAACGCAGCGGCGCCGACCCTGGGTCTCGCACATTCTTCACGTCCGTTCGCAGCGTCACCCGGATCTT
CGCCGCTACCCTTGTGGGCCCCCCGGCGACGCTTCCTGCTCCGCCCCTAAGTCGGGAAGGTTCCTTGCGG
TTCGCGGCGTGCCGGACGTGACAAACGGAAGCCGCACGTCTCACTAGTACCCTCGCAGACGGACAGCGCC
AGGGAGCAATGGCAGCGCGCCGACCGCGATGGGCTGTGGCCAATAGCGGCTGCTCAGCAGGGCGCGCCGA
GAGCAGCGGCCGGGAAGGGGCGGTGCGGGAGGCGGGGTGTGGGGCGGTAGTGTGGGCCCTGTTCCTGCCC
GCGCGGTGTTCCGCATTCTGCAAGCCTCCGGAGCGCACGTCGGCAGTCGGCTCCCTCGTTGACCGAATCA
CCGACCTCTCTCCCCAGGGGGATCCACCGGAGCTTACCATGACCGAGTACAAGCCCACGGTGCGCCTCGC
CACCCGCGACGACGTCCCCAGGGCCGTACGCACCCTCGCCGCCGCGTTCGCCGACTACCCCGCCACGCGC
CACACCGTCGATCCGGACCGCCACATCGAGCGGGTCACCGAGCTGCAAGAACTCTTCCTCACGCGCGTCG
GGCTCGACATCGGCAAGGTGTGGGTCGCGGACGACGGCGCCGCGGTGGCGGTCTGGACCACGCCGGAGAG
CGTCGAAGCGGGGGCGGTGTTCGCCGAGATCGGCCCGCGCATGGCCGAGTTGAGCGGTTCCCGGCTGGCC
GCGCAGCAACAGATGGAAGGCCTCCTGGCGCCGCACCGGCCCAAGGAGCCCGCGTGGTTCCTGGCCACCG
TCGGCGTCTCGCCCGACCACCAGGGCAAGGGTCTGGGCAGCGCCGTCGTGCTCCCCGGAGTGGAGGCGGC
CGAGCGCGCCGGGGTGCCCGCC
